Addgene plasmid #224343: pFastBacI-KDAC8
Purpose: Expresses human KDAC8 (HDAC8) in insect cells
Depositing lab: Terry Watt. Depositing organization: Xavier University of Louisiana. Publication: Purification of metal-dependent lysine deacetylases with consistently high activity. Toro TB, Painter RG, Haynes RA, Glotser EY, Bratton MR, Bryant JR, Nichols KA, Matthew-Onabanjo AN, Matthew AN, Bratcher DR, Perry CD, Watt TJ. Protein Expr Purif. 2018 Jan;141:1-6. doi: 10.1016/j.pep.2017.08.009. Epub 2017 Aug 24. PubMed 28843507.
Backbone
  Vector backbone: pFastBacI
  Backbone manufacturer: Thermo Fisher Scientific
  Backbone size w/o insert (bp): 4682
  Total vector size (bp): 5855
  Modifications to backbone: Removal of one NheI site
  Vector type: Insect Expression
Growth in bacteria
  Bacterial resistance: Ampicillin, 100 μg/mL
  Growth temperature: 37°C
  Growth strain: DH5alpha
  Copy number: High Copy
Gene/Insert
  Gene/Insert name: KDAC8 (alt name: HDAC8)
  Species: H. sapiens (human)
  Insert size (bp): 1173
  Entrez Gene: HDAC8 (a.k.a. CDA07, CDLS5, HD8, HDACL1, KDAC8, MRXS6, RPD3, WTS)
  Promoter: Polyhedrin
  Tag / fusion protein: TEV-cleavable His6 (C terminal on insert)
  Cloning method: Restriction Enzyme; 5′ cloning site NheI (not destroyed); 3′ cloning site XhoI (not destroyed)
  Sequencing primers: 5′ CTAGTGGTTGGCTACGTATACTC; 3′ CCTCTACAAATGTGGTATGGCTG
Terms and licenses: Academic/Nonprofit Terms; Industry Terms
Depositor comments: Codon optimized for bacterial expression but expresses well in HighFive insect cells.
How to cite: pFastBacI-KDAC8 was a gift from Terry Watt (Addgene plasmid # 224343 ; http://n2t.net/addgene:224343 ; RRID:Addgene_224343)
