[The description below was written by a language model from this plasmid's Addgene catalogue record and pLannotate feature annotations shown in this document.]
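Description:
pFastBacI-KDAC8 is a baculovirus donor (transfer) plasmid built on the commercial pFastBacI backbone, modified by removal of one NheI site, for producing human KDAC8 (HDAC8), a metal-dependent lysine deacetylase, in insect cells. In bacteria it is maintained as a high-copy plasmid through a ColE1/pUC-type origin and selected with ampicillin via the β-lactamase gene; an f1 phage origin is also present. The total size is about 5.9 kb.

The expression cassette lies between the Tn7R and Tn7L ends of a mini-Tn7 element, which also encloses a gentamicin acetyltransferase gene driven by the Pc integron promoter. In this type of system, the mini-Tn7 segment is transposed into a baculovirus shuttle genome (bacmid) in a suitable E. coli host, with gentamicin resistance marking the transposed segment, and the recombinant bacmid is then used to generate virus for infecting insect cells. Within the element, the strong, very late polyhedrin promoter from Autographa californica drives the roughly 1.2 kb KDAC8 open reading frame, cloned between NheI and XhoI sites that both remain intact, and transcripts are terminated by an SV40 polyadenylation signal. The short SV40 large T fragment annotated just upstream of that signal is probably part of the SV40-derived terminator region rather than a separate payload. The catalogue entry records a TEV-cleavable His6 tag at the C terminus, allowing affinity purification followed by tag removal, although the feature table does not annotate the tag separately. The depositor notes that the coding sequence was codon optimized for bacterial expression but still expresses well in HighFive insect cells. The construct is intended for making recombinant enzyme for purification and activity studies.
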