Features (pLannotate 1.2.2; 15 found; start..end, strand, type, name):
      2..456     +  rep_origin     f1 ori (sequence partly withheld): f1 bacteriophage origin of replication; arrow indicates direction of (+) strand synthesis
    482..586     +  promoter       AmpR promoter: bla
    587..1447    +  CDS            AmpR: β-lactamase; bla; confers resistance to ampicillin, carbenicillin, and related antibiotics
   1618..2206    +  rep_origin     ori: high-copy-number ColE1/pMB1/pBR322/pUC origin of replication
   2392..2443    -  misc_feature   bom (fragment): basis of mobility region from pBR322
   2511..2735    -  mobile_element Tn7R: mini-Tn7 element (right end of the Tn7 transposon) Tn7
   2802..3335    -  CDS            GmR: gentamycin acetyltransferase; aacC1; confers resistance to gentamycin
   3524..3552    -  promoter       Pc promoter: intI1 (promoter lies within the coding sequence); class 1 integron promoter
   3530..3877    -  CDS            YPR2_ECOLX (fragment): Protein predicted: Swiss-Prot protein existence level 4. From Escherichia coli.
   3904..3995    +  promoter       polyhedrin promoter: polh from Autographa californica; promoter for the baculovirus polyhedrin gene
   4025..5155    +  CDS            HDAC8: HDAC8_HUMAN - Also known as HDACL1. Experimental evidence at protein level: Swiss-Prot protein existence level 1. Responsible for the deacetylation of lysine residues on the N-terminal part of the core histones (H2A, H2B, H3 and H4). Histone deacetylation gives a tag for epigenetic repression and plays an important role in transcriptional regulation, cell cycle progression and developmental events. Histone deacetylases act via the formation of large multiprotein complexes. Also involved in the deacetylation of cohesin complex protein SMC3 regulating release of cohesin complexes from chromatin.
   5167..5319    +  CDS            LT_SV40 (fragment): Experimental evidence at protein level: Swiss-Prot protein existence level 1. Isoform 17kT antigen targets host RBL2 for degradation and promotes cell proliferation. Transactivates host cyclin A promoter through its J domain. From Simian virus 40 (SV40).
   5345..5479    +  polyA_signal   SV40 poly(A) signal: SV40 polyadenylation signal
   5508..5673    -  mobile_element Tn7L: mini-Tn7 element (left end of the Tn7 transposon) Tn7
   5836..5852    +  CDS            lacZα (fragment): LacZα fragment of β-galactosidase; lacZ fragment
>Addgene plasmid #224343 | pFastBacI-KDAC8 | addgene full sequence | sequence record 462661 | Addgene NGS Result
G
[124 nt withheld, positions 2-125]
C
[91 nt withheld, positions 127-217]
A
[49 nt withheld, positions 219-267]
CCTTTGACGTTGGAGTCCACGTTCTT
[37 nt withheld, positions 294-330]
ACCCTATCTCGGTCTATTCTTTTGATTTATAAGGGATTTTGCCGATTTCGGCCTATTGGTTAAAAAATGA
GCTGATTTAACAAAAATTTAACGCGAATTTTAACAAAATATTAACGCTTACAATTTAGGTGGCACTTTTC
GGGGAAATGTGCGCGGAACCCCTATTTGTTTATTTTTCTAAATACATTCAAATATGTATCCGCTCATGAG
ACAATAACCCTGATAAATGCTTCAATAATATTGAAAAAGGAAGAGTATGAGTATTCAACATTTCCGTGTC
GCCCTTATTCCCTTTTTTGCGGCATTTTGCCTTCCTGTTTTTGCTCACCCAGAAACGCTGGTGAAAGTAA
AAGATGCTGAAGATCAGTTGGGTGCACGAGTGGGTTACATCGAACTGGATCTCAACAGCGGTAAGATCCT
TGAGAGTTTTCGCCCCGAAGAACGTTTTCCAATGATGAGCACTTTTAAAGTTCTGCTATGTGGCGCGGTA
TTATCCCGTATTGACGCCGGGCAAGAGCAACTCGGTCGCCGCATACACTATTCTCAGAATGACTTGGTTG
AGTACTCACCAGTCACAGAAAAGCATCTTACGGATGGCATGACAGTAAGAGAATTATGCAGTGCTGCCAT
AACCATGAGTGATAACACTGCGGCCAACTTACTTCTGACAACGATCGGAGGACCGAAGGAGCTAACCGCT
TTTTTGCACAACATGGGGGATCATGTAACTCGCCTTGATCGTTGGGAACCGGAGCTGAATGAAGCCATAC
CAAACGACGAGCGTGACACCACGATGCCTGTAGCAATGGCAACAACGTTGCGCAAACTATTAACTGGCGA
ACTACTTACTCTAGCTTCCCGGCAACAATTAATAGACTGGATGGAGGCGGATAAAGTTGCAGGACCACTT
CTGCGCTCGGCCCTTCCGGCTGGCTGGTTTATTGCTGATAAATCTGGAGCCGGTGAGCGTGGGTCTCGCG
GTATCATTGCAGCACTGGGGCCAGATGGTAAGCCCTCCCGTATCGTAGTTATCTACACGACGGGGAGTCA
GGCAACTATGGATGAACGAAATAGACAGATCGCTGAGATAGGTGCCTCACTGATTAAGCATTGGTAACTG
TCAGACCAAGTTTACTCATATATACTTTAGATTGATTTAAAACTTCATTTTTAATTTAAAAGGATCTAGG
TGAAGATCCTTTTTGATAATCTCATGACCAAAATCCCTTAACGTGAGTTTTCGTTCCACTGAGCGTCAGA
CCCCGTAGAAAAGATCAAAGGATCTTCTTGAGATCCTTTTTTTCTGCGCGTAATCTGCTGCTTGCAAACA
AAAAAACCACCGCTACCAGCGGTGGTTTGTTTGCCGGATCAAGAGCTACCAACTCTTTTTCCGAAGGTAA
CTGGCTTCAGCAGAGCGCAGATACCAAATACTGTTCTTCTAGTGTAGCCGTAGTTAGGCCACCACTTCAA
GAACTCTGTAGCACCGCCTACATACCTCGCTCTGCTAATCCTGTTACCAGTGGCTGCTGCCAGTGGCGAT
AAGTCGTGTCTTACCGGGTTGGACTCAAGACGATAGTTACCGGATAAGGCGCAGCGGTCGGGCTGAACGG
GGGGTTCGTGCACACAGCCCAGCTTGGAGCGAACGACCTACACCGAACTGAGATACCTACAGCGTGAGCT
ATGAGAAAGCGCCACGCTTCCCGAAGGGAGAAAGGCGGACAGGTATCCGGTAAGCGGCAGGGTCGGAACA
GGAGAGCGCACGAGGGAGCTTCCAGGGGGAAACGCCTGGTATCTTTATAGTCCTGTCGGGTTTCGCCACC
TCTGACTTGAGCGTCGATTTTTGTGATGCTCGTCAGGGGGGCGGAGCCTATGGAAAAACGCCAGCAACGC
GGCCTTTTTACGGTTCCTGGCCTTTTGCTGGCCTTTTGCTCACATGTTCTTTCCTGCGTTATCCCCTGAT
TCTGTGGATAACCGTATTACCGCCTTTGAGTGAGCTGATACCGCTCGCCGCAGCCGAACGACCGAGCGCA
GCGAGTCAGTGAGCGAGGAAGCGGAAGAGCGCCTGATGCGGTATTTTCTCCTTACGCATCTGTGCGGTAT
TTCACACCGCATAGACCAGCCGCGTAACCTGGCAAAATCGGTTACGGTTGAGTAATAAATGGATGCCCTG
CGTAAGCGGGTGTGGGCGGACAATAAAGTCTTAAACTGAACAAAATAGATCTAAACTATGACAATAAAGT
CTTAAACTAGACAGAATAGTTGTAAACTGAAATCAGTCCAGTTATGCTGTGAAAAAGCATACTGGACTTT
TGTTATGGCTAAAGCAAACTCTTCATTTTCTGAAGTGCAAATTGCCCGTCGTATTAAAGAGGGGCGTGGC
CAAGGGCATGGTAAAGACTATATTCGCGGCGTTGTGACAATTTACCGAACAACTCCGCGGCCGGGAAGCC
GATCTCGGCTTGAACGAATTGTTAGGTGGCGGTACTTGGGTCGATATCAAAGTGCATCACTTCTTCCCGT
ATGCCCAACTTTGTATAGAGAGCCACTGCGGGATCGTCACCGTAATCTGCTTGCACGTAGATCACATAAG
CACCAAGCGCGTTGGCCTCATGCTTGAGGAGATTGATGAGCGCGGTGGCAATGCCCTGCCTCCGGTGCTC
GCCGGAGACTGCGAGATCATAGATATAGATCTCACTACGCGGCTGCTCAAACTTGGGCAGAACGTAAGCC
GCGAGAGCGCCAACAACCGCTTCTTGGTCGAAGGCAGCAAGCGCGATGAATGTCTTACTACGGAGCAAGT
TCCCGAGGTAATCGGAGTCCGGCTGATGTTGGGAGTAGGTGGCTACGTCTCCGAACTCACGACCGAAAAG
ATCAAGAGCAGCCCGCATGGATTTGACTTGGTCAGGGCCGAGCCTACATGTGCGAATGATGCCCATACTT
GAGCCACCTAACTTTGTTTTAGGGCGACTGCCCTGCTGCGTAACATCGTTGCTGCTGCGTAACATCGTTG
CTGCTCCATAACATCAAACATCGACCCACGGCGTAACGCGCTTGCTGCTTGGATGCCCGAGGCATAGACT
GTACAAAAAAACAGTCATAACAAGCCATGAAAACCGCCACTGCGCCGTTACCACCGCTGCGTTCGGTCAA
GGTTCTGGACCAGTTGCGTGAGCGCATACGCTACTTGCATTACAGTTTACGAACCGAACAGGCTTATGTC
AACTGGGTTCGTGCCTTCATCCGTTTCCACGGTGTGCGTCACCCGGCAACCTTGGGCAGCAGCGAAGTCG
AGGCATTTCTGTCCTGGCTGGCGAACGAGCGCAAGGTTTCGGTCTCCACGCATCGTCAGGCATTGGCGGC
CTTGCTGTTCTTCTACGGCAAGGTGCTGTGCACGGATCTGCCCTGGCTTCAGGAGATCGGAAGACCTTGG
CCGTCGTGGCGCTTGCCGGTGGTGCTGACCCCGGATGAAGTGGTTCGCATCCTCGGTTTTCTGGAAGGCG
AGCATCGTTTGTTCGCCCAGGACTCTAGCTATAGTTCTAGTGGTTGGCTACGTATACTCCGGAATATTAA
TAGATCATGGAGATAATTAAAATGATAACCATCTCGCAAATAAATAAGTATTTTACTGTTTTCGTAACAG
TTTTGTAATAAAAAAACCTATAAATATTCCGGATTATTCATACCGTCCCACCATATGGAAGAGCCTGAAG
AGCCTGCAGACAGCGGCCAATCCCTGGTGCCGGTTTACATTTACAGCCCGGAATATGTGAGCATGTGCGA
TAGCTTGGCGAAAATCCCTAAGCGCGCGAGCATGGTCCACAGCCTGATCGAGGCGTATGCGTTGCACAAA
CAAATGCGTATTGTGAAACCGAAAGTGGCATCTATGGAGGAAATGGCTACCTTTCACACGGACGCGTACC
TGCAACATCTGCAGAAAGTGAGCCAAGAAGGTGACGATGATCACCCGGACAGCATTGAGTATGGCCTGGG
TTACGATTGTCCGGCCACGGAGGGTATTTTCGACTACGCGGCAGCAATCGGTGGTGCGACGATCACCGCG
GCACAGTGTCTGATCGATGGCATGTGCAAGGTTGCCATCAATTGGAGCGGCGGTTGGCATCACGCGAAGA
AAGACGAAGCATCCGGTTTCTGCTACCTGAACGATGCGGTTCTGGGCATCCTGCGTCTGCGCCGTAAGTT
TGAACGCATTCTGTACGTTGACCTGGATCTGCATCACGGTGATGGCGTCGAGGACGCCTTCTCCTTTACG
AGCAAAGTCATGACCGTGTCTCTGCACAAGTTCAGCCCGGGTTTCTTTCCGGGTACCGGCGATGTTAGCG
ATGTTGGTCTGGGTAAGGGCCGTTACTACAGCGTGAACGTTCCGATTCAGGATGGTATCCAGGACGAGAA
ATACTATCAGATCTGCGAAAGCGTGCTGAAGGAAGTTTACCAGGCTTTCAATCCGAAAGCCGTTGTCTTG
CAGCTGGGTGCCGACACGATCGCAGGTGACCCGATGTGCAGCTTCAATATGACCCCGGTGGGTATTGGTA
AGTGTTTGAAATACATTCTGCAATGGCAGCTGGCGACGCTGATTCTGGGTGGCGGTGGCTACAACTTGGC
TAACACCGCGCGTTGTTGGACCTATTTGACCGGTGTCATCCTGGGCAAGACCCTGAGCTCGGAAATTCCG
GACCACGAGTTTTTCACCGCTTATGGCCCGGATTATGTACTGGAGATCACTCCGTCTTGCCGTCCGGACC
GCAACGAGCCACACCGTATTCAACAAATTCTGAACTATATCAAAGGTAATCTGAAGCACGTCGTCGAGAA
TCTGTATTTTCAGGGCCATCATCATCACCATCACTAACTCGAGGCATGCGGTACCAAGCTTGTCGAGAAG
TACTAGAGGATCATAATCAGCCATACCACATTTGTAGAGGTTTTACTTGCTTTAAAAAACCTCCCACACC
TCCCCCTGAACCTGAAACATAAAATGAATGCAATTGTTGTTGTTAACTTGTTTATTGCAGCTTATAATGG
TTACAAATAAAGCAATAGCATCACAAATTTCACAAATAAAGCATTTTTTTCACTGCATTCTAGTTGTGGT
TTGTCCAAACTCATCAATGTATCTTATCATGTCTGGATCTGATCACTGCTTGAGCCTAGGAGATCCGAAC
CAGATAAGTGAAATCTAGTTCCAAACTATTTTGTCATTTTTAATTTTCGTATTAGCTTACGACGCTACAC
CCAGTTCCCATCTATTTTGTCACTCTTCCCTAAATAATCCTTAAAAACTCCATTTCCACCCCTCCCAGTT
CCCAACTATTTTGTCCGCCCACAGCGGGGCATTTTTCTTCCTGTTATGTTTTTAATCAAACATCCTGCCA
ACTCCATGTGACAAACCGTCATCTTCGGCTACTTTTTCTCTGTCACAGAATGAAAATTTTTCTGTCATCT
CTTCGTTATTAATGTTTGTAATTGACTGAATATCAACGCTTATTTGCAGCCTGAATGGCGAATGG
